>Addgene plasmid #19516 | pcDNA5/FRT/TO V5 SSA1 | depositor full sequence | sequence record 9152 | Author sequence
GACGGATCGGGAGATCTCCCGATCCCCTATGGTGCACTCTCAGTACAATCTGCTCTGATGCCGCATAGTT
AAGCCAGTATCTGCTCCCTGCTTGTGTGTTGGAGGTCGCTGAGTAGTGCGCGAGCAAAATTTAAGCTACA
ACAAGGCAAGGCTTGACCGACAATTGCATGAAGAATCTGCTTAGGGTTAGGCGTTTTGCGCTGCTTCGCG
ATGTACGGGCCAGATATACGCGTTGACATTGATTATTGACTAGTTATTAATAGTAATCAATTACGGGGTC
ATTAGTTCATAGCCCATATATGGAGTTCCGCGTTACATAACTTACGGTAAATGGCCCGCCTGGCTGACCG
CCCAACGACCCCCGCCCATTGACGTCAATAATGACGTATGTTCCCATAGTAACGCCAATAGGGACTTTCC
ATTGACGTCAATGGGTGGAGTATTTACGGTAAACTGCCCACTTGGCAGTACATCAAGTGTATCATATGCC
AAGTACGCCCCCTATTGACGTCAATGACGGTAAATGGCCCGCCTGGCATTATGCCCAGTACATGACCTTA
TGGGACTTTCCTACTTGGCAGTACATCTACGTATTAGTCATCGCTATTACCATGGTGATGCGGTTTTGGC
AGTACATCAATGGGCGTGGATAGCGGTTTGACTCACGGGGATTTCCAAGTCTCCACCCCATTGACGTCAA
TGGGAGTTTGTTTTGGCACCAAAATCAACGGGACTTTCCAAAATGTCGTAACAACTCCGCCCCATTGACG
CAAATGGGCGGTAGGCGTGTACGGTGGGAGGTCTATATAAGCAGAGCTCTCCCTATCAGTGATAGAGATC
TCCCTATCAGTGATAGAGATCGTCGACGAGCTCGTTTAGTGAACCGTCAGATCGCCTGGAGACGCCATCC
ACGCTGTTTTGACCTCCATAGAAGACACCGGGACCGATCCAGCCTCCGGACTCTAGCGTTTAAACTTAAG
CTTGAATTCACCATGGGTAAGCCTATCCCTAACCCTCTCCTCGGTCTCGATTCTACGGGATCCACCATGT
CAAAAGCTGTCGGTATTGATTTAGGTACAACATACTCGTGTGTTGCTCACTTTGCTAATGATCGTGTGGA
CATTATTGCCAACGATCAAGGTAACAGAACCACTCCATCTTTTGTCGCTTTCACTGACACTGAAAGATTG
ATTGGTGATGCTGCTAAGAATCAAGCTGCTATGAATCCTTCGAATACCGTTTTCGACGCTAAGCGTTTGA
TCGGTAGAAACTTCAACGACCCAGAAGTGCAGGCTGACATGAAGCACTTCCCATTCAAGTTGATCGATGT
TGACGGTAAGCCTCAAATTCAAGTTGAATTTAAGGGTGAAACCAAGAACTTTACCCCAGAACAAATCTCC
TCCATGGTCTTGGGTAAGATGAAGGAAACTGCCGAATCTTACTTGGGAGCCAAGGTCAATGACGCTGTCG
TCACTGTCCCAGCTTACTTCAACGATTCTCAAAGACAAGCTACCAAGGATGCTGGTACCATTGCTGGTTT
GAATGTCTTGCGTATTATTAACGAACCTACCGCCGCTGCCATTGCTTACGGTTTGGACAAGAAGGGTAAG
GAAGAACACGTCTTGATTTTCGACTTGGGTGGTGGTACTTTCGATGTCTCTTTGTTGTTCATTGAAGACG
GTATCTTTGAAGTTAAGGCCACCGCTGGTGACACCCATTTGGGTGGTGAAGATTTTGACAACAGATTGGT
CAACCACTTCATCCAAGAATTCAAGAGAAAGAACAAGAAGGACTTGTCTACCAACCAAAGAGCTTTGAGA
AGATTAAGAACCGCTTGTGAAAGAGCCAAGAGAACTTTGTCTTCCTCCGCTCAAACTTCCGTTGAAATTG
ACTCTTTGTTCGAAGGTATCGATTTCTACACTTCCATCACCAGAGCCAGATTCGAAGAATTGTGTGCTGA
CTTGTTCAGATCTACTTTGGACCCAGTTGAAAAGGTCTTGAGAGATGCTAAATTGGACAAATCTCAAGTC
GATGAAATTGTCTTGGTCGGTGGTTCTACCAGAATTCCAAAGGTCCAAAAATTGGTCACTGACTACTTCA
ACGGTAAGGAACCAAACAGATCTATCAACCCAGATGAAGCTGTTGCTTACGGTGCTGCTGTTCAAGCTGC
TATTTTGACTGGTGACGAATCTTCCAAGACTCAAGATCTATTGTTGTTGGATGTCGCTCCATTATCCTTG
GGTATTGAAACTGCTGGTGGTGTCATGACCAAGTTGATTCCAAGAAACTCTACCATTTCAACAAAGAAGT
TCGAGATCTTTTCCACTTATGCTGATAACCAACCAGGTGTCTTGATTCAAGTCTTTGAAGGTGAAAGAGC
CAAGACTAAGGACAACAACTTGTTGGGTAAGTTCGAATTGAGTGGTATTCCACCAGCTCCAAGAGGTGTC
CCACAAATTGAAGTCACTTTCGATGTCGACTCTAACGGTATTTTGAATGTTTCCGCCGTCGAAAAGGGTA
CTGGTAAGTCTAACAAGATCACTATTACCAACGACAAGGGTAGATTGTCCAAGGAAGATATCGAAAAGAT
GGTTGCTGAAGCCGAAAAATTCAAGGAAGAAGATGAAAAGGAATCTCAAAGAATTGCTTCCAAGAACCAA
TTGGAATCCATTGCTTACTCTTTGAAGAACACCATTTCTGAAGCTGGTGACAAATTGGAACAAGCTGACA
AGGACACCGTCACCAAGAAGGCTGAAGAGACTATTTCTTGGTTAGACAGCAACACCACTGCCAGCAAGGA
AGAATTCGATGACAAGTTGAAGGAGTTGCAAGACATTGCCAACCCAATCATGTCTAAGTTGTACCAAGCT
GGTGGTGCTCCAGGTGGCGCTGCAGGTGGTGCTCCAGGCGGTTTCCCAGGTGGTGCTCCTCCAGCTCCAG
AGGCTGAAGGTCCAACCGTTGAAGAAGTTGATTAAGCGGCCGCTCGAGTCTAGAGGGCCCGTTTAAACCC
GCTGATCAGCCTCGACTGTGCCTTCTAGTTGCCAGCCATCTGTTGTTTGCCCCTCCCCCGTGCCTTCCTT
GACCCTGGAAGGTGCCACTCCCACTGTCCTTTCCTAATAAAATGAGGAAATTGCATCGCATTGTCTGAGT
AGGTGTCATTCTATTCTGGGGGGTGGGGTGGGGCAGGACAGCAAGGGGGAGGATTGGGAAGACAATAGCA
GGCATGCTGGGGATGCGGTGGGCTCTATGGCTTCTGAGGCGGAAAGAACCAGCTGGGGCTCTAGGGGGTA
TCCCC
[124 nt withheld, positions 3296-3419]
C
[91 nt withheld, positions 3421-3511]
AGGGTGATGGTTCACGTACCTAGAAGTTCCTATTCCGAAGTTCCTATTCTCTAGAAAGTATAGGAACTTC
CTTGGCCAAAAAGCCTGAACTCACCGCGACGTCTGTCGAGAAGTTTCTGATCGAAAAGTTCGACAGCGTC
TCCGACCTGATGCAGCTCTCGGAGGGCGAAGAATCTCGTGCTTTCAGCTTCGATGTAGGAGGGCGTGGAT
ATGTCCTGCGGGTAAATAGCTGCGCCGATGGTTTCTACAAAGATCGTTATGTTTATCGGCACTTTGCATC
GGCCGCGCTCCCGATTCCGGAAGTGCTTGACATTGGGGAATTCAGCGAGAGCCTGACCTATTGCATCTCC
CGCCGTGCACAGGGTGTCACGTTGCAAGACCTGCCTGAAACCGAACTGCCCGCTGTTCTGCAGCCGGTCG
CGGAGGCCATGGATGCGATCGCTGCGGCCGATCTTAGCCAGACGAGCGGGTTCGGCCCATTCGGACCGCA
AGGAATCGGTCAATACACTACATGGCGTGATTTCATATGCGCGATTGCTGATCCCCATGTGTATCACTGG
CAAACTGTGATGGACGACACCGTCAGTGCGTCCGTCGCGCAGGCTCTCGATGAGCTGATGCTTTGGGCCG
AGGACTGCCCCGAAGTCCGGCACCTCGTGCACGCGGATTTCGGCTCCAACAATGTCCTGACGGACAATGG
CCGCATAACAGCGGTCATTGACTGGAGCGAGGCGATGTTCGGGGATTCCCAATACGAGGTCGCCAACATC
TTCTTCTGGAGGCCGTGGTTGGCTTGTATGGAGCAGCAGACGCGCTACTTCGAGCGGAGGCATCCGGAGC
TTGCAGGATCGCCGCGGCTCCGGGCGTATATGCTCCGCATTGGTCTTGACCAACTCTATCAGAGCTTGGT
TGACGGCAATTTCGATGATGCAGCTTGGGCGCAGGGTCGATGCGACGCAATCGTCCGATCCGGAGCCGGG
ACTGTCGGGCGTACACAAATCGCCCGCAGAAGCGCGGCCGTCTGGACCGATGGCTGTGTAGAAGTACTCG
CCGATAGTGGAAACCGACGCCCCAGCACTCGTCCGAGGGCAAAGGAATAGCACGTACTACGAGATTTCGA
TTCCACCGCCGCCTTCTATGAAAGGTTGGGCTTCGGAATCGTTTTCCGGGACGCCGGCTGGATGATCCTC
CAGCGCGGGGATCTCATGCTGGAGTTCTTCGCCCACCCCAACTTGTTTATTGCAGCTTATAATGGTTACA
AATAAAGCAATAGCATCACAAATTTCACAAATAAAGCATTTTTTTCACTGCATTCTAGTTGTGGTTTGTC
CAAACTCATCAATGTATCTTATCATGTCTGTATACCGTCGACCTCTAGCTAGAGCTTGGCGTAATCATGG
TCATAGCTGTTTCCTGTGTGAAATTGTTATCCGCTCACAATTCCACACAACATACGAGCCGGAAGCATAA
AGTGTAAAGCCTGGGGTGCCTAATGAGTGAGCTAACTCACATTAATTGCGTTGCGCTCACTGCCCGCTTT
CCAGTCGGGAAACCTGTCGTGCCAGCTGCATTAATGAATCGGCCAACGCGCGGGGAGAGGCGGTTTGCGT
ATTGGGCGCTCTTCCGCTTCCTCGCTCACTGACTCGCTGCGCTCGGTCGTTCGGCTGCGGCGAGCGGTAT
CAGCTCACTCAAAGGCGGTAATACGGTTATCCACAGAATCAGGGGATAACGCAGGAAAGAACATGTGAGC
AAAAGGCCAGCAAAAGGCCAGGAACCGTAAAAAGGCCGCGTTGCTGGCGTTTTTCCATAGGCTCCGCCCC
CCTGACGAGCATCACAAAAATCGACGCTCAAGTCAGAGGTGGCGAAACCCGACAGGACTATAAAGATACC
AGGCGTTTCCCCCTGGAAGCTCCCTCGTGCGCTCTCCTGTTCCGACCCTGCCGCTTACCGGATACCTGTC
CGCCTTTCTCCCTTCGGGAAGCGTGGCGCTTTCTCATAGCTCACGCTGTAGGTATCTCAGTTCGGTGTAG
GTCGTTCGCTCCAAGCTGGGCTGTGTGCACGAACCCCCCGTTCAGCCCGACCGCTGCGCCTTATCCGGTA
ACTATCGTCTTGAGTCCAACCCGGTAAGACACGACTTATCGCCACTGGCAGCAGCCACTGGTAACAGGAT
TAGCAGAGCGAGGTATGTAGGCGGTGCTACAGAGTTCTTGAAGTGGTGGCCTAACTACGGCTACACTAGA
AGAACAGTATTTGGTATCTGCGCTCTGCTGAAGCCAGTTACCTTCGGAAAAAGAGTTGGTAGCTCTTGAT
CCGGCAAACAAACCACCGCTGGTAGCGGTGGTTTTTTTGTTTGCAAGCAGCAGATTACGCGCAGAAAAAA
AGGATCTCAAGAAGATCCTTTGATCTTTTCTACGGGGTCTGACGCTCAGTGGAACGAAAACTCACGTTAA
GGGATTTTGGTCATGAGATTATCAAAAAGGATCTTCACCTAGATCCTTTTAAATTAAAAATGAAGTTTTA
AATCAATCTAAAGTATATATGAGTAAACTTGGTCTGACAGTTACCAATGCTTAATCAGTGAGGCACCTAT
CTCAGCGATCTGTCTATTTCGTTCATCCATAGTTGCCTGACTCCCCGTCGTGTAGATAACTACGATACGG
GAGGGCTTACCATCTGGCCCCAGTGCTGCAATGATACCGCGAGACCCACGCTCACCGGCTCCAGATTTAT
CAGCAATAAACCAGCCAGCCGGAAGGGCCGAGCGCAGAAGTGGTCCTGCAACTTTATCCGCCTCCATCCA
GTCTATTAATTGTTGCCGGGAAGCTAGAGTAAGTAGTTCGCCAGTTAATAGTTTGCGCAACGTTGTTGCC
ATTGCTACAGGCATCGTGGTGTCACGCTCGTCGTTTGGTATGGCTTCATTCAGCTCCGGTTCCCAACGAT
CAAGGCGAGTTACATGATCCCCCATGTTGTGCAAAAAAGCGGTTAGCTCCTTCGGTCCTCCGATCGTTGT
CAGAAGTAAGTTGGCCGCAGTGTTATCACTCATGGTTATGGCAGCACTGCATAATTCTCTTACTGTCATG
CCATCCGTAAGATGCTTTTCTGTGACTGGTGAGTACTCAACCAAGTCATTCTGAGAATAGTGTATGCGGC
GACCGAGTTGCTCTTGCCCGGCGTCAATACGGGATAATACCGCGCCACATAGCAGAACTTTAAAAGTGCT
CATCATTGGAAAACGTTCTTCGGGGCGAAAACTCTCAAGGATCTTACCGCTGTTGAGATCCAGTTCGATG
TAACCCACTCGTGCACCCAACTGATCTTCAGCATCTTTTACTTTCACCAGCGTTTCTGGGTGAGCAAAAA
CAGGAAGGCAAAATGCCGCAAAAAAGGGAATAAGGGCGACACGGAAATGTTGAATACTCATACTCTTCCT
TTTTCAATATTATTGAAGCATTTATCAGGGTTATTGTCTCATGAGCGGATACATATTTGAATGTATTTAG
AAAAATAAACAAATAGGGGTTCCGCGCACATTTCCCCGAAAAGTGCCACCTGACGTC
Features (pLannotate 1.2.2; 22 found; start..end, strand, type, name):
     28..80      -  misc_feature   bom (fragment): basis of mobility region from pBR322
    235..614     +  enhancer       CMV enhancer: human cytomegalovirus immediate early enhancer
    615..818     +  promoter       CMV promoter: human cytomegalovirus (CMV) immediate early promoter
    820..839     +  promoter       PLtetO-1 promoter (fragment): modified phage lambda PL promoter with tet operator sites (Lutz and Bujard, 1997)
    841..860     +  promoter       PLtetO-1 promoter (fragment): modified phage lambda PL promoter with tet operator sites (Lutz and Bujard, 1997)
    868..901     +  promoter       TRE3GV promoter (fragment): 3rd-generation Tet-responsive promoter that can be activated by binding of Tet-On® 3G, optimized for retroviral and lentiviral vectors
    996..1037    +  CDS            V5 tag: epitope tag from simian virus 5
   1047..2972    +  CDS            SSA1: HSP71_YEAST - Experimental evidence at protein level: Swiss-Prot protein existence level 1. May play a role in the transport of polypeptides both across the mitochondrial membranes and into the endoplasmic reticulum. A functional difference between SSA1 and SSA2 proteins is expected. SSA1 can participate in the ATP-dependent disassembly of clathrin-coated vesicles. From Saccharomyces cerevisiae (strain ATCC 204508 / S288c) (Baker's yeast).
   3026..3250    +  polyA_signal   bGH poly(A) signal: bovine growth hormone polyadenylation signal
   3254..3275    +  promoter       SV40 promoter (fragment): SV40 enhancer and early promoter
   3296..3529    +  rep_origin     f1 ori (fragment) (sequence partly withheld): f1 bacteriophage origin of replication; arrow indicates direction of (+) strand synthesis
   3534..3581    +  protein_bind   FRT: FLP-mediated recombination occurs in the 8-bp core sequence TCTAGAAA (Turan and Bode, 2011). FLP recombinase from the Saccharomyces cerevisiae 2μ plasmid
   3589..4611    +  CDS            HygR: aminoglycoside phosphotransferase from E. coli; aph(4)-Ia; confers resistance to hygromycin
   4621..4746    +  CDS            ble (fragment): BLE_KLEPN - Experimental evidence at protein level: Swiss-Prot protein existence level 1. Binding protein with a strong affinity to the bleomycin family of antibiotics. Binds to CL990; an antimitotic-antibiotic compound. From Klebsiella pneumoniae.
   4741..4862    +  polyA_signal   SV40 poly(A) signal: SV40 polyadenylation signal
   4935..4951    -  protein_bind   lac operator: The lac repressor binds to the lac operator to inhibit transcription in E. coli. This inhibition can be relieved by adding lactose or isopropyl-β-D-thiogalactopyranoside (IPTG). lac repressor encoded by lacI
   4959..4989    -  promoter       lac promoter: promoter for the E. coli lac operon
   5004..5025    -  protein_bind   CAP binding site: CAP binding activates transcription in the presence of cAMP. E. coli catabolite activator protein
   5038..5130    -  CDS            lacI (fragment): lac repressor; lacI; The lac repressor binds to the lac operator to inhibit transcription in E. coli. This inhibition can be relieved by adding lactose or isopropyl-β-D-thiogalactopyranoside (IPTG).
   5313..5901    -  rep_origin     ori: high-copy-number ColE1/pMB1/pBR322/pUC origin of replication
   6072..6932    -  CDS            AmpR: β-lactamase; bla; confers resistance to ampicillin, carbenicillin, and related antibiotics
   6933..7037    -  promoter       AmpR promoter: bla
