[The description below was written by a language model from this plasmid's Addgene catalogue record and pLannotate feature annotations shown in this document.]
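Description:
pcDNA5/FRT/TO V5 SSA1 is a mammalian expression plasmid built on the Invitrogen pcDNA5/FRT/TO backbone and carrying the budding yeast (S. cerevisiae) SSA1 gene, a cytosolic member of the HSP70 chaperone family. The roughly 1.9 kb coding sequence was inserted between BamHI and NotI sites, both retained, in frame behind a backbone-encoded N-terminal V5 epitope tag that allows the protein to be detected or immunoprecipitated with anti-V5 antibodies. Transcription is driven by the human CMV immediate early enhancer/promoter. This is followed by two short tet operator elements, which the automated annotation labels as PLtetO-1 and TRE3GV fragments. In cells expressing the Tet repressor these operators keep the promoter silent until tetracycline or doxycycline is added, while in other cells expression is constitutive. The bovine growth hormone polyadenylation signal terminates the transcript.

Downstream lies an FRT site immediately preceding a hygromycin resistance coding sequence with an SV40 poly(A) signal. In this backbone design the HygR gene has no promoter of its own. Flp recombinase-mediated integration into a matching genomic FRT docking site places it behind a resident promoter, so hygromycin selection recovers isogenic, single-copy stable lines. The short f1 ori, SV40 promoter, ble, lacI and lac promoter fragments are backbone remnants. In E. coli the 7,068 nt plasmid is maintained at high copy through a ColE1/pUC-type origin and selected with ampicillin via the bla gene.

The construct belongs to an HSPH/HSPA/DNAJ chaperone expression library. The depositor notes that library clones were sequence verified only for the presence of the correct gene. The accompanying caveat about polymorphisms concerns human reference RNA, and the record does not state how the yeast insert was sourced.
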