Addgene plasmid #19516: pcDNA5/FRT/TO V5 SSA1
Depositing lab: Harm Kampinga. Depositing organization: University Medical Center Groningen. Publication: Computational analysis of the human HSPH/HSPA/DNAJ family and cloning of a human HSPH/HSPA/DNAJ expression library. Hageman J, Kampinga HH. Cell Stress Chaperones. 2009 Jan;14(1):1-21. doi: 10.1007/s12192-008-0060-2. Epub 2008 Aug 7. PubMed 18686016.
Backbone
  Vector backbone: pcDNA5/FRT/TO
  Backbone manufacturer: Invitrogen
  Backbone size w/o insert (bp): 5137
  Vector type: Mammalian Expression
  Selectable markers: Hygromycin
Growth in bacteria
  Bacterial resistance: Ampicillin, 100 μg/mL
  Growth temperature: 37°C
  Growth strain: DH5alpha
  Copy number: High Copy
Gene/Insert
  Gene/Insert name: SSA1
  Species: S. cerevisiae (budding yeast)
  Insert size (bp): 1916
  Entrez Gene: SSA1 (a.k.a. YAL005C, YG100)
  Tag / fusion protein: V5 (N terminal on backbone)
  Cloning method: Restriction Enzyme; 5′ cloning site BamHI (not destroyed); 3′ cloning site NotI (not destroyed)
  Sequencing primers: 5′ LNCX; 3′ BGH-rev
Terms and licenses: Academic/Nonprofit Terms; Industry Terms: Not Available to Industry
Depositor comments: Part of the HSP70 gene family Disclaimer: For cloning the various HSP genes, the Stratagene reference RNA for cDNA synthesis was used and genes were amplified from this mixture that originates from 10 different cell lines from different somatic origin and ultimately coming from 10 different individuals. This strategy was used to maximize the chance for the presence of individual HSP transcripts. Users must be aware that this mixture thus represents 20 complete haploid genomes, meaning that for each individual gene there might be polymorphisms that could potentially have functional consequences. The library was sequence verified only for the presence of the correct gene.
How to cite: pcDNA5/FRT/TO V5 SSA1 was a gift from Harm Kampinga (Addgene plasmid # 19516 ; http://n2t.net/addgene:19516 ; RRID:Addgene_19516)
