>Addgene plasmid #19516 | pcDNA5/FRT/TO V5 SSA1 | addgene partial sequence | sequence record 25293 | 19516 with LNCX
GCTGTTTTGACCTCCATAGAAGANACCGGGACCGATCCAGCCTCCGGACTCTAGCGTTTAAACTTAAGCT
TGAATTCACCATGGGTAAGCCTATCCCTAACCCTCTCCTCGGTCTCGATTCTACGGGATCCACCATGTCA
AAAGCTGTCGGTATTGATTTAGGTACAACATACTCGTGTGTTGCTCACTTTGCTAATGATCGTGTGGACA
TTATTGCCAACGACCAAGGTAACAGAACCACTCCATCTTTTGTCGCTTTCACTGACACTGAAAGATTGAT
TGGTGATGCTGCTAAGAATCAAGCTGCTATGAATCCTTCGAATACCGTTTTCGACGCTAAGCGTTTGATC
GGTAGAAACTTCAACGACCCAGAAGTGCAGGGTGATATGAAGCACTTCCCATTCAAGTTGATCGATGTTG
ACGGTAAGCCACAAATTCAAGTTGAATTTAAGGGTGAAACCAAGAACTTTACCCCAGAACAAATCTCCTC
CATGGTCTTGGGTAAGATGAAGGAAACTGCCGAATCTTACTTGGGTGCCAAGGNNNNNNNNNNNNNNNNN
NNNNNCCCCAGCTTACTTCAACGATTCTCAAAGACAAGCTACCAAGGATGCTGGTACCATTGCTGNNTTG
AATGTCTTGCGTANNNNTTANTNANCNANCCNACCGNCGCTGCC
